Addgene plasmid #160288: pLEX307-IBV-3CL
Purpose: Allows for constituitive mammalian expression of the IBV 3CL protease via transfection or lentivirus
Depositing lab: Alejandro Chavez. Depositing organization: Columbia University. Publication: Inhibitors of Coronavirus 3CL Proteases Protect Cells from Protease-Mediated Cytotoxicity. Resnick SJ, Iketani S, Hong SJ, Zask A, Liu H, Kim S, Melore S, Lin FY, Nair MS, Huang Y, Lee S, Tay NES, Rovis T, Yang HW, Xing L, Stockwell BR, Ho DD, Chavez A. J Virol. 2021 Jun 24;95(14):e0237420. doi: 10.1128/JVI.02374-20. Epub 2021 Jun 24. PubMed 33910954.
Backbone
  Vector backbone: pLEX_307
  Vector type: Mammalian Expression, Lentiviral
  Selectable markers: Puromycin
Growth in bacteria
  Bacterial resistance: Ampicillin, 100 μg/mL
  Growth temperature: 30°C
  Growth strain: NEB Stable ; NEB 10Beta
  Copy number: High Copy
Gene/Insert
  Gene/Insert name: 3CL Protease
  Species: IBV (Avian Coronavirus)
  Insert size (bp): 927
  Promoter: EF1a
  Cloning method: Gateway Cloning
  Sequencing primers: 5′ Unknown
Terms and licenses: Academic/Nonprofit Terms; Industry Terms: Not Available to Industry
Depositor comments: This plasmid is stored and distributed in NEB Stable. It can also be used to transform NEB 10Beta. The authors have noticed that there are high rates of recombination in these generated vectors. All users are advised to sequence the vectors and run them on a gel to ensure they show the expected full length insert and plasmid size. In cases where recombination has occurred it is typically between the viral LTR elements in the vector although recombination between the gateway cloning sites has also been observed. Please visit https://doi.org/10.1101/2020.08.29.272864 for bioRxiv preprint.
How to cite: pLEX307-IBV-3CL was a gift from Alejandro Chavez (Addgene plasmid # 160288 ; http://n2t.net/addgene:160288 ; RRID:Addgene_160288)
