[The description below was written by a language model from this plasmid's Addgene catalogue record and pLannotate feature annotations shown in this document.]
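Description:
pLEX307-IBV-3CL is a third-generation-style, self-inactivating HIV-1 lentiviral expression plasmid built on the pLEX_307 backbone, designed for constitutive expression of the 3CL (main) protease of avian infectious bronchitis virus (IBV) in mammalian cells, either by direct transfection or after packaging into lentivirus. It is maintained in E. coli through a high-copy ColE1/pUC origin with ampicillin resistance, and it also carries an f1 origin and remnants of lac and T7/T3 cloning-vector sequence.

The viral genome is transcribed from an RSV promoter fused to a truncated 5' LTR, followed by the Ψ packaging signal, a gag fragment and the RRE for Rev-dependent export, and it ends in a ΔU3 3' LTR with a downstream SV40 polyadenylation signal. Within this unit, an SV40 early promoter/origin drives puromycin N-acetyltransferase for selection of transduced or transfected cells. A cPPT/CTS element precedes the human EF-1α promoter that drives the payload.

The roughly 0.9 kb protease coding sequence was introduced by Gateway recombination and is flanked by attB1 and attB2. The annotation matches it to a fragment of the IBV replicase polyprotein 1a, consistent with the 3CL domain. A V5 epitope tag lies just downstream of attB2, though the record does not state whether the insert reads through into it. A WPRE follows to enhance transcript expression.

The associated work used coronavirus 3CL protease expression, which is cytotoxic to cells, as a basis for testing protease inhibitors. The depositors caution that these vectors recombine frequently, usually between the LTRs and occasionally between the Gateway sites, so insert and plasmid size should be verified.
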