Features (pLannotate 1.2.2; 33 found; start..end, strand, type, name):
     23..89      +  CDS            small t antigen (fragment): SV40 (simian virus 40) small t antigen
     96..1274    +  promoter       EF-1α promoter: strong constitutive promoter for human elongation factor EF-1α
   1294..1318    +  protein_bind   attB1: mutant version of attB; recombination site for the Gateway® BP reaction BP Clonase™
   1327..2247    +  CDS            R1A_IBVM (fragment) (sequence withheld): Experimental evidence at protein level: Swiss-Prot protein existence level 1. Nsp9 is a ssRNA-binding protein. From Avian infectious bronchitis virus (strain M41) (IBV).
   2252..2276    -  protein_bind   attB2: mutant version of attB; recombination site for the Gateway® BP reaction BP Clonase™
   2284..2325    +  CDS            V5 tag: epitope tag from simian virus 5
   2376..2964    +  misc_feature   WPRE: woodchuck hepatitis virus posttranscriptional regulatory element
   3015..3034    +  misc_feature   cPPT/CTS (fragment): central polypurine tract and central termination sequence of HIV-1
   3036..3269    +  LTR            3' LTR (ΔU3): self-inactivating 3' long terminal repeat (LTR) from HIV-1
   3347..3468    +  polyA_signal   SV40 poly(A) signal: SV40 polyadenylation signal
   3508..3643    +  rep_origin     SV40 ori: SV40 origin of replication
   3664..3682    -  promoter       T7 promoter: promoter for bacteriophage T7 RNA polymerase
   3690..3845    +  CDS            lacZα (fragment): LacZα fragment of β-galactosidase; lacZ fragment
   3850..4278    +  rep_origin     f1 ori (sequence partly withheld): f1 bacteriophage origin of replication; arrow indicates direction of (+) strand synthesis
   4331..4435    +  promoter       AmpR promoter: bla
   4436..5296    +  CDS            AmpR: β-lactamase; bla; confers resistance to ampicillin, carbenicillin, and related antibiotics
   5467..6055    +  rep_origin     ori: high-copy-number ColE1/pMB1/pBR322/pUC origin of replication
   6238..6330    +  CDS            lacI (fragment): lac repressor; lacI; The lac repressor binds to the lac operator to inhibit transcription in E. coli. This inhibition can be relieved by adding lactose or isopropyl-β-D-thiogalactopyranoside (IPTG).
   6343..6364    +  protein_bind   CAP binding site: CAP binding activates transcription in the presence of cAMP. E. coli catabolite activator protein
   6379..6409    +  promoter       lac promoter: promoter for the E. coli lac operon
   6417..6433    +  protein_bind   lac operator: The lac repressor binds to the lac operator to inhibit transcription in E. coli. This inhibition can be relieved by adding lactose or isopropyl-β-D-thiogalactopyranoside (IPTG). lac repressor encoded by lacI
   6478..6496    +  promoter       T3 promoter: promoter for bacteriophage T3 RNA polymerase
   6524..6750    +  promoter       RSV promoter: Rous sarcoma virus enhancer/promoter
   6751..6931    +  LTR            5' LTR (truncated): truncated 5' long terminal repeat (LTR) from HIV-1
   6978..7103    +  misc_feature   HIV-1 Ψ: packaging signal of human immunodeficiency virus type 1
   7087..7450    +  CDS            HIV-1 gag (fragment): gag protein from human immunodeficiency virus 1; gag
   7596..7829    +  misc_feature   RRE: The Rev response element (RRE) of HIV-1 allows for Rev-dependent mRNA export from the nucleus to the cytoplasm.
   8206..8232    +  CDS            Rev (fragment): human immunodeficiency virus 1 (HIV-1) Rev protein; rev; enhances nuclear export of unspliced and incompletely spliced viral mRNAs
   8239..8262    +  promoter       SV40 promoter (fragment): SV40 early promoter
   8263..8334    +  promoter       SV40 promoter (fragment): SV40 enhancer and early promoter
   8358..8493    +  rep_origin     SV40 ori: SV40 origin of replication
   8539..9135    +  CDS            PuroR (fragment): puromycin N-acetyltransferase; pac from Streptomyces; confers resistance to puromycin
   9184..9301    +  misc_feature   cPPT/CTS: central polypurine tract and central termination sequence of HIV-1
>Addgene plasmid #160288 | pLEX307-IBV-3CL | addgene full sequence | sequence record 313900 | Addgene NGS Result
CTCGAGGCCTGCAGGTGCAAAGATGGATAAAGTTTTAAACAGAGAGGAATCTTTGCAGCTAATGGACCTT
CTAGGTCTTGAAAGGAGTGGGAATTGGCTCCGGTGCCCGTCAGTGGGCAGAGCGCACATCGCCCACAGTC
CCCGAGAAGTTGGGGGGAGGGGTCGGCAATTGAACCGGTGCCTAGAGAAGGTGGCGCGGGGTAAACTGGG
AAAGTGATGTCGTGTACTGGCTCCGCCTTTTTCCCGAGGGTGGGGGAGAACCGTATATAAGTGCAGTAGT
CGCCGTGAACGTTCTTTTTCGCAACGGGTTTGCCGCCAGAACACAGGTAAGTGCCGTGTGTGGTTCCCGC
GGGCCTGGCCTCTTTACGGGTTATGGCCCTTGCGTGCCTTGAATTACTTCCACCTGGCTGCAGTACGTGA
TTCTTGATCCCGAGCTTCGGGTTGGAAGTGGGTGGGAGAGTTCGAGGCCTTGCGCTTAAGGAGCCCCTTC
GCCTCGTGCTTGAGTTGAGGCCTGGCCTGGGCGCTGGGGCCGCCGCGTGCGAATCTGGTGGCACCTTCGC
GCCTGTCTCGCTGCTTTCGATAAGTCTCTAGCCATTTAAAATTTTTGATGACCTGCTGCGACGCTTTTTT
TCTGGCAAGATAGTCTTGTAAATGCGGGCCAAGATCTGCACACTGGTATTTCGGTTTTTGGGGCCGCGGG
CGGCGACGGGGCCCGTGCGTCCCAGCGCACATGTTCGGCGAGGCGGGGCCTGCGAGCGCGGCCACCGAGA
ATCGGACGGGGGTAGTCTCAAGCTGGCCGGCCTGCTCTGGTGCCTGGCCTCGCGCCGCCGTGTATCGCCC
CGCCCTGGGCGGCAAGGCTGGCCCGGTCGGCACCAGTTGCGTGAGCGGAAAGATGGCCGCTTCCCGGCCC
TGCTGCAGGGAGCTCAAAATGGAGGACGCGGCGCTCGGGAGAGCGGGCGGGTGAGTCACCCACACAAAGG
AAAAGGGCCTTTCCGTCCTCAGCCGTCGCTTCATGTGACTCCACGGAGTACCGGGCGCCGTCCAGGCACC
TCGATTAGTTCTCGAGCTTTTGGAGTACGTCGTCTTTAGGTTGGGGGGAGGGGTTTTATGCGATGGAGTT
TCCCCACACTGAGTGGGTGGAGACTGAAGTTAGGCCAGCTTGGCACTTGATGTAATTCTCCTTGGAATTT
GCCCTTTTTGAGTTTGGATCTTGGTTCATTCTCAAGCCTCAGACAGTGGTTCAAAGTTTTTTTCTTCCAT
TTCAGGTGTCGTGAGGCTAGCATCGATTGATCAACAAGTTTGTACAAAAAAGCAGGCTACAAAATG
[921 nt withheld, positions 1327-2247]
TAAAACCCAGCTTTCTTGTACAAAGTGGTTGATATCGGTAAGCCTATCCCTAACCCTCTCCTCGGTCTCG
ATTCTACGTAGTAATGAACTAGTACCGGTTAAGTCGACAATCAACGCGTTAAGTCGACAATCAACCTCTG
GATTACAAAATTTGTGAAAGATTGACTGGTATTCTTAACTATGTTGCTCCTTTTACGCTATGTGGATACG
CTGCTTTAATGCCTTTGTATCATGCTATTGCTTCCCGTATGGCTTTCATTTTCTCCTCCTTGTATAAATC
CTGGTTGCTGTCTCTTTATGAGGAGTTGTGGCCCGTTGTCAGGCAACGTGGCGTGGTGTGCACTGTGTTT
GCTGACGCAACCCCCACTGGTTGGGGCATTGCCACCACCTGTCAGCTCCTTTCCGGGACTTTCGCTTTCC
CCCTCCCTATTGCCACGGCGGAACTCATCGCCGCCTGCCTTGCCCGCTGCTGGACAGGGGCTCGGCTGTT
GGGCACTGACAATTCCGTGGTGTTGTCGGGGAAATCATCGTCCTTTCCTTGGCTGCTCGCCTGTGTTGCC
ACCTGGATTCTGCGCGGGACGTCCTTCTGCTACGTCCCTTCGGCCCTCAATCCAGCGGACCTTCCTTCCC
GCGGCCTGCTGCCGGCTCTGCGGCCTCTTCCGCGTCTTCGCCTTCGCCCTCAGACGAGTCGGATCTCCCT
TTGGGCCGCCTCCCCGCGTCGACTTTAAGACCAATGACTTACAAGGCAGCTGTAGATCTTAGCCACTTTT
TAAAAGAAAAGGGGGGACTGGAAGGGCTAATTCACTCCCAACGAAGACAAGATCTGCTTTTTGCTTGTAC
TGGGTCTCTCTGGTTAGACCAGATCTGAGCCTGGGAGCTCTCTGGCTAACTAGGGAACCCACTGCTTAAG
CCTCAATAAAGCTTGCCTTGAGTGCTTCAAGTAGTGTGTGCCCGTCTGTTGTGTGACTCTGGTAACTAGA
GATCCCTCAGACCCTTTTAGTCAGTGTGGAAAATCTCTAGCAGTACGTATAGTAGTTCATGTCATCTTAT
TATTCAGTATTTATAACTTGCAAAGAAATGAATATCAGAGAGTGAGAGGAACTTGTTTATTGCAGCTTAT
AATGGTTACAAATAAAGCAATAGCATCACAAATTTCACAAATAAAGCATTTTTTTCACTGCATTCTAGTT
GTGGTTTGTCCAAACTCATCAATGTATCTTATCATGTCTGGCTCTAGCTATCCCGCCCCTAACTCCGCCC
ATCCCGCCCCTAACTCCGCCCAGTTCCGCCCATTCTCCGCCCCATGGCTGACTAATTTTTTTTATTTATG
CAGAGGCCGAGGCCGCCTCGGCCTCTGAGCTATTCCAGAAGTAGTGAGGAGGCTTTTTTGGAGGCCTAGG
GACGTACCCAATTCGCCCTATAGTGAGTCGTATTACGCGCGCTCACTGGCCGTCGTTTTACAACGTCGTG
ACTGGGAAAACCCTGGCGTTACCCAACTTAATCGCCTTGCAGCACATCCCCCTTTCGCCAGCTGGCGTAA
TAGCGAAGAGGCCCGCACCGATCGCCCTTCCCAACAGTTGCGCAGCCTGAATGGCGAATGGG
[124 nt withheld, positions 3850-3973]
C
[91 nt withheld, positions 3975-4065]
A
[49 nt withheld, positions 4067-4115]
CCTTTGACGTTGGAGTCCACGTTCTTT
[37 nt withheld, positions 4143-4179]
ACCCTATCTCGGTCTATTCTTTTGATTTATAAGGGATTTTGCCGATTTCGGCCTATTGGTTAAAAAATGA
GCTGATTTAACAAAAATTTAACGCGAATTTTAACAAAATATTAACGCTTACAATTTAGGTGGCACTTTTC
GGGGAAATGTGCGCGGAACCCCTATTTGTTTATTTTTCTAAATACATTCAAATATGTATCCGCTCATGAG
ACAATAACCCTGATAAATGCTTCAATAATATTGAAAAAGGAAGAGTATGAGTATTCAACATTTCCGTGTC
GCCCTTATTCCCTTTTTTGCGGCATTTTGCCTTCCTGTTTTTGCTCACCCAGAAACGCTGGTGAAAGTAA
AAGATGCTGAAGATCAGTTGGGTGCACGAGTGGGTTACATCGAACTGGATCTCAACAGCGGTAAGATCCT
TGAGAGTTTTCGCCCCGAAGAACGTTTTCCAATGATGAGCACTTTTAAAGTTCTGCTATGTGGCGCGGTA
TTATCCCGTATTGACGCCGGGCAAGAGCAACTCGGTCGCCGCATACACTATTCTCAGAATGACTTGGTTG
AGTACTCACCAGTCACAGAAAAGCATCTTACGGATGGCATGACAGTAAGAGAATTATGCAGTGCTGCCAT
AACCATGAGTGATAACACTGCGGCCAACTTACTTCTGACAACGATCGGAGGACCGAAGGAGCTAACCGCT
TTTTTGCACAACATGGGGGATCATGTAACTCGCCTTGATCGTTGGGAACCGGAGCTGAATGAAGCCATAC
CAAACGACGAGCGTGACACCACGATGCCTGTAGCAATGGCAACAACGTTGCGCAAACTATTAACTGGCGA
ACTACTTACTCTAGCTTCCCGGCAACAATTAATAGACTGGATGGAGGCGGATAAAGTTGCAGGACCACTT
CTGCGCTCGGCCCTTCCGGCTGGCTGGTTTATTGCTGATAAATCTGGAGCCGGTGAGCGTGGGTCTCGCG
GTATCATTGCAGCACTGGGGCCAGATGGTAAGCCCTCCCGTATCGTAGTTATCTACACGACGGGGAGTCA
GGCAACTATGGATGAACGAAATAGACAGATCGCTGAGATAGGTGCCTCACTGATTAAGCATTGGTAACTG
TCAGACCAAGTTTACTCATATATACTTTAGATTGATTTAAAACTTCATTTTTAATTTAAAAGGATCTAGG
TGAAGATCCTTTTTGATAATCTCATGACCAAAATCCCTTAACGTGAGTTTTCGTTCCACTGAGCGTCAGA
CCCCGTAGAAAAGATCAAAGGATCTTCTTGAGATCCTTTTTTTCTGCGCGTAATCTGCTGCTTGCAAACA
AAAAAACCACCGCTACCAGCGGTGGTTTGTTTGCCGGATCAAGAGCTACCAACTCTTTTTCCGAAGGTAA
CTGGCTTCAGCAGAGCGCAGATACCAAATACTGTTCTTCTAGTGTAGCCGTAGTTAGGCCACCACTTCAA
GAACTCTGTAGCACCGCCTACATACCTCGCTCTGCTAATCCTGTTACCAGTGGCTGCTGCCAGTGGCGAT
AAGTCGTGTCTTACCGGGTTGGACTCAAGACGATAGTTACCGGATAAGGCGCAGCGGTCGGGCTGAACGG
GGGGTTCGTGCACACAGCCCAGCTTGGAGCGAACGACCTACACCGAACTGAGATACCTACAGCGTGAGCT
ATGAGAAAGCGCCACGCTTCCCGAAGGGAGAAAGGCGGACAGGTATCCGGTAAGCGGCAGGGTCGGAACA
GGAGAGCGCACGAGGGAGCTTCCAGGGGGAAACGCCTGGTATCTTTATAGTCCTGTCGGGTTTCGCCACC
TCTGACTTGAGCGTCGATTTTTGTGATGCTCGTCAGGGGGGCGGAGCCTATGGAAAAACGCCAGCAACGC
GGCCTTTTTACGGTTCCTGGCCTTTTGCTGGCCTTTTGCTCACATGTTCTTTCCTGCGTTATCCCCTGAT
TCTGTGGATAACCGTATTACCGCCTTTGAGTGAGCTGATACCGCTCGCCGCAGCCGAACGACCGAGCGCA
GCGAGTCAGTGAGCGAGGAAGCGGAAGAGCGCCCAATACGCAAACCGCCTCTCCCCGCGCGTTGGCCGAT
TCATTAATGCAGCTGGCACGACAGGTTTCCCGACTGGAAAGCGGGCAGTGAGCGCAACGCAATTAATGTG
AGTTAGCTCACTCATTAGGCACCCCAGGCTTTACACTTTATGCTTCCGGCTCGTATGTTGTGTGGAATTG
TGAGCGGATAACAATTTCACACAGGAAACAGCTATGACCATGATTACGCCAAGCGCGCAATTAACCCTCA
CTAAAGGGAACAAAAGCTGGAGCTGCAAGCTTAATGTAGTCTTATGCAATACTCTTGTAGTCTTGCAACA
TGGTAACGATGAGTTAGCAACATGCCTTACAAGGAGAGAAAAAGCACCGTGCATGCCGATTGGTGGAAGT
AAGGTGGTACGATCGTGCCTTATTAGGAAGGCAACAGACGGGTCTGACATGGATTGGACGAACCACTGAA
TTGCCGCATTGCAGAGATATTGTATTTAAGTGCCTAGCTCGATACATAAACGGGTCTCTCTGGTTAGACC
AGATCTGAGCCTGGGAGCTCTCTGGCTAACTAGGGAACCCACTGCTTAAGCCTCAATAAAGCTTGCCTTG
AGTGCTTCAAGTAGTGTGTGCCCGTCTGTTGTGTGACTCTGGTAACTAGAGATCCCTCAGACCCTTTTAG
TCAGTGTGGAAAATCTCTAGCAGTGGCGCCCGAACAGGGACTTGAAAGCGAAAGGGAAACCAGAGGAGCT
CTCTCGACGCAGGACTCGGCTTGCTGAAGCGCGCACGGCAAGAGGCGAGGGGCGGCGACTGGTGAGTACG
CCAAAAATTTTGACTAGCGGAGGCTAGAAGGAGAGAGATGGGTGCGAGAGCGTCAGTATTAAGCGGGGGA
GAATTAGATCGCGATGGGAAAAAATTCGGTTAAGGCCAGGGGGAAAGAAAAAATATAAATTAAAACATAT
AGTATGGGCAAGCAGGGAGCTAGAACGATTCGCAGTTAATCCTGGCCTGTTAGAAACATCAGAAGGCTGT
AGACAAATACTGGGACAGCTACAACCATCCCTTCAGACAGGATCAGAAGAACTTAGATCATTATATAATA
CAGTAGCAACCCTCTATTGTGTGCATCAAAGGATAGAGATAAAAGACACCAAGGAAGCTTTAGACAAGAT
AGAGGAAGAGCAAAACAAAAGTAAGACCACCGCACAGCAAGCGGCCGCTGATCTTCAGACCTGGAGGAGG
AGATATGAGGGACAATTGGAGAAGTGAATTATATAAATATAAAGTAGTAAAAATTGAACCATTAGGAGTA
GCACCCACCAAGGCAAAGAGAAGAGTGGTGCAGAGAGAAAAAAGAGCAGTGGGAATAGGAGCTTTGTTCC
TTGGGTTCTTGGGAGCAGCAGGAAGCACTATGGGCGCAGCGTCAATGACGCTGACGGTACAGGCCAGACA
ATTATTGTCTGGTATAGTGCAGCAGCAGAACAATTTGCTGAGGGCTATTGAGGCGCAACAGCATCTGTTG
CAACTCACAGTCTGGGGCATCAAGCAGCTCCAGGCAAGAATCCTGGCTGTGGAAAGATACCTAAAGGATC
AACAGCTCCTGGGGATTTGGGGTTGCTCTGGAAAACTCATTTGCACCACTGCTGTGCCTTGGAATGCTAG
TTGGAGTAATAAATCTCTGGAACAGATTTGGAATCACACGACCTGGATGGAGTGGGACAGAGAAATTAAC
AATTACACAAGCTTAATACACTCCTTAATTGAAGAATCGCAAAACCAGCAAGAAAAGAATGAACAAGAAT
TATTGGAATTAGATAAATGGGCAAGTTTGTGGAATTGGTTTAACATAACAAATTGGCTGTGGTATATAAA
ATTATTCATAATGATAGTAGGAGGCTTGGTAGGTTTAAGAATAGTTTTTGCTGTACTTTCTATAGTGAAT
AGAGTTAGGCAGGGATATTCACCATTATCGTTTCAGACCCACCTCCCAACCCCGAGGGGACCCATGCATT
GCATCTCAATTAGTCAGCAACCAGGTGTGGAAAGTCCCCAGGCTCCCCAGCAGGCAGAAGTATGCAAAGC
ATGCGTCTCAATTAGTCAGCAACCATAGTCCCGCCCCTAACTCCGCCCATCCCGCCCCTAACTCCGCCCA
GTTCCGCCCATTCTCCGCCCCATGGCTGACTAATTTTTTTTATTTATGCAGAGGCCGAGGCCGCCTCGGC
CTCTGAGCTATTCCAGAAGTAGTGAGGAGGCTTTTTTGGAGGCCTAGGCTTTTGCAAAAAGCTTTCTAGA
GGTACCACCGGAGCTTACCATGACCGAGTACAAGCCCACGGTGCGCCTCGCCACCCGCGACGACGTCCCC
AGGGCCGTACGCACCCTCGCCGCCGCGTTCGCCGACTACCCCGCCACGCGCCACACCGTCGATCCGGACC
GCCACATCGAGCGGGTCACCGAGCTGCAAGAACTCTTCCTCACGCGCGTCGGGCTCGACATCGGCAAGGT
GTGGGTCGCGGACGACGGCGCCGCCGTGGCGGTCTGGACCACGCCGGAGAGCGTCGAAGCGGGGGCGGTG
TTCGCCGAGATCGGCCCGCGCATGGCCGAGTTGAGCGGTTCCCGGCTGGCCGCGCAGCAACAGATGGAAG
GCCTCCTGGCGCCGCACCGGCCCAAGGAGCCCGCGTGGTTCCTGGCCACCGTCGGCGTCTCGCCCGACCA
CCAGGGCAAGGGTCTGGGCAGCGCCGTCGTGCTCCCCGGAGTGGAGGCGGCCGAGCGCGCCGGGGTGCCC
GCCTTCCTGGAGACCTCCGCGCCCCGCAACCTCCCCTTCTACGAGCGGCTCGGCTTCACCGTCACCGCCG
ACGTCGAGGTGCCCGAAGGACCGCGCACCTGGTGCATGACCCGCAAGCCCGGTGCCAGTTAACGAATTCT
AGATCTTGAGACAAATGGCAGTATTCATCCACAATTTTAAAAGAAAAGGGGGGATTGGGGGGTACAGTGC
AGGGGAAAGAATAGTAGACATAATAGCAACAGACATACAAACTAAAGAATTACAAAAACAAATTACAAAA
ATTCAAAATTTTCGGGTTTATTACAGGGACAGCAGAGATCCACTTTGGCGCCGG
