>Addgene plasmid #160288 | pLEX307-IBV-3CL | depositor partial sequence | sequence record 310370 | IBV-3CL gene
ATG
[921 nt withheld, positions 4-924]
TAA
